>Addgene plasmid #50624 | pCVL TAL(Nd154C63) T7 Age-Xho/Xba-Sal linkers | depositor full sequence | sequence record 75688 | pCVL TAL(Nd154C63) T7 Age-Xho/Xba-Sal linkers sequence 6862 bps
GACGTCAATGTAGTCTTATGCAATACTCTTGTAGTCTTGCAACATGGTAACGATGAGTTAGCAACATGCC
TTACAAGGAGAGAAAAAGCACCGTGCATGCCGATTGGTGGAAGTAAGGTGGTACGATCGTGCCTTATTAG
GAAGGCAACAGACGGGTCTGACATGGATTGGACGAACCACTGAATTGCCGCATTGCAGAGATATTGTATT
TAAGTGCCTAGCTCGATACATAAACGGGTCTCTCTGGTTAGACCAGATCTGAGCCTGGGAGCTCTCTGGC
TAACTAGGGAACCCACTGCTTAAGCCTCAATAAAGCTTGCCTTGAGTGCTTCAAGTAGTGTGTGCCCGTC
TGTTGTGTGACTCTGGTAACTAGAGATCCCTCAGACCCTTTTAGTCAGTGTGGAAAATCTCTAGCAGTGG
CGCCCGAACAGGGACTTGAAAGCGAAAGGGAAACCAGAGGAGCTCTCTCGACGCAGGACTCGGCTTGCTG
AAGCGCGCACGGCAAGAGGCGAGGGGCGGCGACTGGTGAGTACGCCAAAAATTTTGACTAGCGGAGGCTA
GAAGGAGAGAGATGGGTGCGAGAGCGTCAGTATTAAGCGGGGGAGAATTAGATCGCGATGGGAAAAAATT
CGGTTAAGGCCAGGGGGAAAGAAAAAATATAAATTAAAACATATAGTATGGGCAAGCAGGGAGCTAGAAC
GATTCGCAGTTAATCCTGGCCTGTTAGAAACATCAGAAGGCTGTAGACAAATACTGGGACAGCTACAACC
ATCCCTTCAGACAGGATCAGAAGAACTTAGATCATTATATAATACAGTAGCAACCCTCTATTGTGTGCAT
CAAAGGATAGAGATAAAAGACACCAAGGAAGCTTTAGACAAGATAGAGGAAGAGCAAAACAAAAGTAAGA
CCACCGCACAGCAAGCGGCCCTGATCTTCAGACCTGGAGGAGGAGATATGAGGGACAATTGGAGAAGTGA
ATTATATAAATATAAAGTAGTAAAAATTGAACCATTAGGAGTAGCACCCACCAAGGCAAAGAGAAGAGTG
GTGCAGAGAGAAAAAAGAGCAGTGGGAATAGGAGCTTTGTTCCTTGGGTTCTTGGGAGCAGCAGGAAGCA
CTATGGGCGCAGCGTCAATGACGCTGACGGTACAGGCCAGACAATTATTGTCTGGTATAGTGCAGCAGCA
GAACAATTTGCTGAGGGCTATTGAGGCGCAACAGCATCTGTTGCAACTCACAGTCTGGGGCATCAAGCAG
CTCCAGGCAAGAATCCTGGCTGTGGAAAGATACCTAAAGGATCAACAGCTCCTGGGGATTTGGGGTTGCT
CTGGAAAACTCATTTGCACCACTGCTGTGCCTTGGAATGCTAGTTGGAGTAATGAATCTCTGGAACAGAT
TTGGAATCACACGACCTGGATGGAGTGGGACAGAGAAATTAACAATTACACAAGCTTAATACACTCCTTA
ATTGAAGAATCGCAAAACCAGCAAGAAAAGAATGAACAAGAATTATTGGAATTAGATAAATGGGCAAGTT
TGTGGAATTGGTTTAACATAACAAATTGGCTGTGGTATATAAAATTATTCATAATGATAGTAGGAGGCTT
GGTAGGTTTAAGAATAGTTTTTGCTGTACTTTCTATAGTGAATAGAGTTAGGCAGGGATATTCACCATTA
TCGTTTCAGACCCACCTCCCAACCCCGAGGGGACCCGACAGGCCCGAAGGAATAGAAGAAGAAGGTGGAG
AGAGAGACAGAGACAGATCCATTCGATTAGTGAACGGATCTCGACGGTATCGGTTAACTTTTAAAAGAAA
AGGGGGGATTGGGGGGTACAGTGCAGGGGAAAGAATAGTAGACATAATAGCAACAGACATACAAACTAAA
GAATTACAAAAACAAATTACAAAAATTCAAAATTTTATCGATTACGCGTGTGGCATCTGAAGCACCACCA
GCGAGCGAGAGCTAGAGAGAAGGAAAGCCACCGACTTCACCGCCTCCGAGCTGCTCCGGGTCGCGGGTCT
GCAGCGTCTACGGCCCTCCGCGCCTACAGCTCAAGCCACATCCGAAGGGGGAGGGAGCCGGGAGCTGCGC
GCGGGGCCGCCGGGGGGAGGGGTGGCACCGCCCACGCCGGGCGGCCACGAAGGGCGGGGCAGCGGGCGCG
CGCCCGGCGGGGGGAGGGGCCGCGCGCCGCGCCCGCTGGGAATTGGGGCCCTAGGGGGAGGGCGGAGGCG
CCGACGACCGCGGCACTTACCGTTCGCGGCGTGGCGCCCGGTGGTCCCCAAGGGGAGGGAAGGGGGAGGC
GGGGCGAGGACAGTGACCGGAGTCTCCTCAGCGGTGGCTTTTCTGCTTGGCAGCCTCAGCGGCTGGCGCC
AAAACCGGACTCCGCCCACTTCCTCGCCCCTGCGGTGCGAGGGTGTGGAATCCTCCAGACGCTGGGGGAG
GGGGAGTTGGGAGCTTAAAAACTAGTACCCCTTTGGGACCACTTTCAGCAGCGAACTCTCCTGTACACCA
GGGGTCAGTTCCACAGACGCGGGCCAGGGGTGGGTCATTGCGGCGTGAACAATAATTTGACTAGAAGTTG
ATTCGGGTGTTTCCGGAATTCCTAGCTGCAGTAACGCCATTTTGCAAGGCATGGAAAAATACCAAACCAA
GAATAGAGAAGTTCAGATCAAGGGCGGGTACATGAAAATAGCTAACGTTGGGCCAAACAGGATATCTGCG
GTGAGCAGTTTCGGCCCCGGCCCGGGGCCAAGAACAGATGGTCACCGCAGTTTCGGCCCCGGCCCGAGGC
CAAGAACAGATGGTCCCCAGATATGGCCCAACCCTCAGCAGTTTCTTAAGACCCATCAGATGTTTCCAGG
CTCCCCCAAGGACCTGAAATGACCCTGCGCCTTATTTGAATTAACCAATCAGCCTGCTTCTCGCTTCTGT
TCGCGCGCTTCTGCTTCCCGAGCTCTATAAAAGAGCTCACAACCCCTCACTCGGCGCGCCTAATACGACT
CACTATAGGGGCCGCCACCATGGGATCCTGCAGGTATCCATATGATGTCCCAGATTATGCGCCACCTAAG
AAGAAACGCAAAGTCGTGGATCTACGCACGCTCGGCTACAGTCAGCAGCAGCAAGAGAAGATCAAACCGA
AGGTGCGTTCGACAGTGGCGCAGCACCACGAGGCACTGGTGGGCCATGGGTTTACACACGCGCACATCGT
TGCGCTCAGCCAACACCCGGCAGCGTTAGGGACCGTCGCTGTCACGTATCAGCACATAATCACGGCGTTG
CCAGAGGCGACACACGAAGACATCGTTGGCGTCGGCAAACAGTGGTCCGGCGCACGCGCCCTGGAGGCCT
TGCTCACGGATGCGGGGGAGTTGAGAGGTCCGCCGTTACAGTTGGACACAGGCCAACTTGTGAAGATTGC
AAAACGTGGCGGCGTGACCGCAATGGAGGCAGTGCATGCATCGCGCAATGCACTGACCGGTGCATGCTAG
CTGACTGACCTCGAGAGCATTGTGGCCCAGCTGAGCCGGCCTGATCCGGCGTTGGCCGCGTTGACCAACG
ACCACCTCGTCGCCTTGGCCTGCCTCGGCGGACGTCCTGCCATGGATGCAGTGAAAAAGGGATTGCCGCA
CGCGCCGGAATTGATCAGAAGAGTCAATCGCCGTATTGGCGAACGCACGTCCCATCGCGTTGCGATATCT
AGATGAGACGTAGTGATCTGACGTCTCGTCGACCGAGCATCTTACCGCCATTTATACCCATATTTGTTCT
GTTTTTCTTGATTTGGGTATACATTTAAATGTTAATAGAACAAAATGGTGGGGCAATCATTTACATTTTT
AGGGATATGTAATTACTAGTTCAGGTGTATTGCCACAAGACAAACATGTTAAGAAACTTTCCCGTTATTT
ACGCTCTGTTCCTGTTAATCAACCTCTGGATTACAAAATTTGTGAAAGATTGACTGATATTCTTAACTAT
GTTGCTCCTTTTACGCTGTGTGGATATGCTGCTTTATAGCCTCTGTATCTAGCTATTGCTTCCCGTACGG
CTTTCGTTTTCTCCTCCTTGTATAAATCCTGGTTGCTGTCTCTTTTAGAGGAGTTGTGGCCCGTTGTCCG
TCAACGTGGCGTGGTGTGCTCTGTGTTTGCTGACGCAACCCCCACTGGCTGGGGCATTGCCACCACCTGT
CAACTCCTTTCTGGGACTTTCGCTTTCCCCCTCCCGATCGCCACGGCAGAACTCATCGCCGCCTGCCTTG
CCCGCTGCTGGACAGGGGCTAGGTTGCTGGGCACTGATAATTCCGTGGTGTTGTCATCGAATTCGGTACC
TTTTTAAAAGAAAAGGGGGGACTGGAAGGGCTAATTCACTCCCAACGAAGACAAGATATCATAACTTCGT
ATAGCATACATTATACGAAGTTATAATTTATTTGTGAAATTTGTGATGCTATTGCTTTATTTGTAACCAT
ATGTTTATTTGTGAAATTTGTGATGCTATTGCTTTATTTGTAACCATTGCTTTTTGCTTGTACTGGGTCT
CTCTGGTTAGACCAGATCTGAGCCTGGGAGCTCTCTGGCTAACTAGGGAACCCACTGCTTAAGCCTCAAT
AAAGCTTGCCTCGACCAGCCTCGACTGTGCCTTCTAGTTGCCAGCCATCTGTTGTTTGCCCCTCCCCCGT
GCCTTCCTTGACCCTGGAAGGTGCCACTCCCACTGTCCTTTCCTAATAAAATGAGGAAATTGCATCGCAT
TGTCTGAGTAGGTGTCATTCTATTCTGGGGGGTGGGGTGGGGCAGGACAGCAAGGGGGAGGATTGGGAAG
ACAATAGCAGGCATGCTGGGGATGCGGTGGGCTCTATGGCCTGCAGCTGCATTAATGAATCGGCCAACGC
GCGGGGAGAGGCGGTTTGCGTATTGGGCGCTCTTCCGCTTCCTCGCTCACTGACTCGCTGCGCTCGGTCG
TTCGGCTGCGGCGAGCGGTATCAGCTCACTCAAAGGCGGTAATACGGTTATCCACAGAATCAGGGGATAA
CGCAGGAAAGAACATGTGAGCAAAAGGCCAGCAAAAGGCCAGGAACCGTAAAAAGGCCGCGTTGCTGGCG
TTTTTCCATAGGCTCCGCCCCCCTGACGAGCATCACAAAAATCGACGCTCAAGTCAGAGGTGGCGAAACC
CGACAGGACTATAAAGATACCAGGCGTTTCCCCCTGGAAGCTCCCTCGTGCGCTCTCCTGTTCCGACCCT
GCCGCTTACCGGATACCTGTCCGCCTTTCTCCCTTCGGGAAGCGTGGCGCTTTCTCATAGCTCACGCTGT
AGGTATCTCAGTTCGGTGTAGGTCGTTCGCTCCAAGCTGGGCTGTGTGCACGAACCCCCCGTTCAGCCCG
ACCGCTGCGCCTTATCCGGTAACTATCGTCTTGAGTCCAACCCGGTAAGACACGACTTATCGCCACTGGC
AGCAGCCACTGGTAACAGGATTAGCAGAGCGAGGTATGTAGGCGGTGCTACAGAGTTCTTGAAGTGGTGG
CCTAACTACGGCTACACTAGAAGGACAGTATTTGGTATCTGCGCTCTGCTGAAGCCAGTTACCTTCGGAA
AAAGAGTTGGTAGCTCTTGATCCGGCAAACAAACCACCGCTGGTAGCGGTGGTTTTTTTGTTTGCAAGCA
GCAGATTACGCGCAGAAAAAAAGGATCTCAAGAAGATCCTTTGATCTTTTCTACGGGGTCTGACGCTCAG
TGGAACGAAAACTCACGTTAAGGGATTTTGGTCATGAGATTATCAAAAAGGATCTTCACCTAGATCCTTT
TAAATTAAAAATGAAGTTTTAAATCAATCTAAAGTATATATGAGTAAACTTGGTCTGACAGTTACCAATG
CTTAATCAGTGAGGCACCTATCTCAGCGATCTGTCTATTTCGTTCATCCATAGTTGCCTGACTCCCCGTC
GTGTAGATAACTACGATACGGGAGGGCTTACCATCTGGCCCCAGTGCTGCAATGATACCGCGAGACCCAC
GCTCACCGGCTCCAGATTTATCAGCAATAAACCAGCCAGCCGGAAGGGCCGAGCGCAGAAGTGGTCCTGC
AACTTTATCCGCCTCCATCCAGTCTATTAATTGTTGCCGGGAAGCTAGAGTAAGTAGTTCGCCAGTTAAT
AGTTTGCGCAACGTTGTTGCCATTGCTACAGGCATCGTGGTGTCACGCTCGTCGTTTGGTATGGCTTCAT
TCAGCTCCGGTTCCCAACGATCAAGGCGAGTTACATGATCCCCCATGTTGTGCAAAAAAGCGGTTAGCTC
CTTCGGTCCTCCGATCGTTGTCAGAAGTAAGTTGGCCGCAGTGTTATCACTCATGGTTATGGCAGCACTG
CATAATTCTCTTACTGTCATGCCATCCGTAAGATGCTTTTCTGTGACTGGTGAGTACTCAACCAAGTCAT
TCTGAGAATAGTGTATGCGGCGACCGAGTTGCTCTTGCCCGGCGTCAATACGGGATAATACCGCGCCACA
TAGCAGAACTTTAAAAGTGCTCATCATTGGAAAACGTTCTTCGGGGCGAAAACTCTCAAGGATCTTACCG
CTGTTGAGATCCAGTTCGATGTAACCCACTCGTGCACCCAACTGATCTTCAGCATCTTTTACTTTCACCA
GCGTTTCTGGGTGAGCAAAAACAGGAAGGCAAAATGCCGCAAAAAAGGGAATAAGGGCGACACGGAAATG
TTGAATACTCATACTCTTCCTTTTTCAATATTATTGAAGCATTTATCAGGGTTATTGTCTCATGAGCGGA
TACATATTTGAATGTATTTAGAAAAATAAACAAATAGGGGTTCCGCGCACATTTCCCCGAAAAGTGCCAC
CT
Features (pLannotate 1.2.2; 23 found; start..end, strand, type, name):
      9..235     +  promoter       RSV promoter: Rous sarcoma virus enhancer/promoter
    236..416     +  LTR            5' LTR (truncated): truncated 5' long terminal repeat (LTR) from HIV-1
    463..588     +  misc_feature   HIV-1 Ψ: packaging signal of human immunodeficiency virus type 1
    572..910     +  CDS            HIV-1 gag (fragment): gag protein from human immunodeficiency virus 1; gag
   1080..1313    +  misc_feature   RRE: The Rev response element (RRE) of HIV-1 allows for Rev-dependent mRNA export from the nucleus to the cytoplasm.
   1690..1790    +  CDS            Rev (fragment): human immunodeficiency virus 1 (HIV-1) Rev protein; rev; enhances nuclear export of unspliced and incompletely spliced viral mRNAs
   1809..1926    +  misc_feature   cPPT/CTS: central polypurine tract and central termination sequence of HIV-1
   2621..3000    +  promoter       SFFV promoter (fragment): spleen focus-forming virus long terminal repeat (LTR) promoter
   3001..3019    +  promoter       T7 promoter: promoter for bacteriophage T7 RNA polymerase
   3096..3638    +  CDS            avrXa10 (fragment): AVX10_XANOO - Experimental evidence at protein level: Swiss-Prot protein existence level 1. Avirulence protein. Induces the hypersensitive response (HR)in rice plants carrying the resistance gene Xa10. Activity depends on the presence of the core repeat domains; replacement with repeat domains from other proteins (AvrBs3 of X.euvesicatoria (AC P14727) or AvrXa7 of this organism) does not elicit the HR. Probably acts as a transcription factor in its host plant (rice) to induce plant resistance or disease. From Xanthomonas oryzae pv. oryzae.
   3746..3805    +  CDS            S (fragment): HBSAG_WHV6 - Experimental evidence at transcript level: Swiss-Prot protein existence level 2. The middle envelope protein plays an important role in the budding of the virion. It is involved in the induction of budding in a nucleocapsid independent way. In this process the majority of envelope proteins bud to form subviral lipoprotein particles of 22 nm of diameter that do not contain a nucleocapsid (By similarity). From Woodchuck hepatitis B virus (isolate w64/pWS23) (WHV).
   3937..4325    +  misc_feature   WPRE: woodchuck hepatitis virus posttranscriptional regulatory element
   4342..4361    +  misc_feature   cPPT/CTS (fragment): central polypurine tract and central termination sequence of HIV-1
   4363..4397    +  LTR            3' LTR (ΔU3) (fragment): self-inactivating 3' long terminal repeat (LTR) from HIV-1
   4401..4434    +  protein_bind   loxP: Cre-mediated recombination occurs in the 8-bp core sequence (GCATACAT). Cre recombinase
   4437..4480    -  polyA_signal   SV40 poly(A) signal (fragment): SV40 polyadenylation signal
   4484..4528    -  polyA_signal   SV40 poly(A) signal (fragment): SV40 polyadenylation signal
   4544..4604    +  ncRNA          mir-TAR: Accession: RF00250 - Trans-activation response element (TAR)
   4645..4869    +  polyA_signal   bGH poly(A) signal: bovine growth hormone polyadenylation signal
   4874..4930    -  CDS            lacI (fragment): lac repressor; lacI; The lac repressor binds to the lac operator to inhibit transcription in E. coli. This inhibition can be relieved by adding lactose or isopropyl-β-D-thiogalactopyranoside (IPTG).
   5113..5701    -  rep_origin     ori: high-copy-number ColE1/pMB1/pBR322/pUC origin of replication
   5872..6732    -  CDS            AmpR: β-lactamase; bla; confers resistance to ampicillin, carbenicillin, and related antibiotics
   6733..6837    -  promoter       AmpR promoter: bla
