[The description below was written by a language model from this plasmid's Addgene catalogue record and pLannotate feature annotations shown in this document.]
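Description:
pCVL TAL(Nd154C63) T7 Age-Xho/Xba-Sal linkers is an empty cloning backbone for assembling megaTALs or other TAL effector fusions. It is catalogued as an mRNA production vector with a T7 promoter. It derives from the SFFV-driven version of the same pCVL plasmid, with the T7 promoter cloned in place of the sequence between the AscI and SbfI sites. The feature table places the T7 promoter immediately after a remaining fragment of the SFFV promoter, so part of that element persists upstream. Propagation in E. coli relies on a high-copy ColE1/pUC-type origin and an ampicillin resistance (β-lactamase) gene with its own promoter.

Downstream of T7 lies a fragment matching a Xanthomonas TAL effector (annotated as avrXa10). It presumably corresponds to the truncated N- and C-terminal TAL scaffold implied by "Nd154C63", although the record does not define that nomenclature. Repeat-variable diresidue (RVD) arrays that set DNA-binding specificity are inserted between the AgeI and XhoI sites. A meganuclease or other fusion partner goes between the XbaI and SalI sites, giving a single open reading frame.

The cassette sits in a self-inactivating HIV-1 lentiviral framework: an RSV promoter fused to a truncated 5' LTR, Ψ packaging signal, partial gag, RRE, cPPT/CTS, WPRE, and a ΔU3 3' LTR containing a loxP site, followed by a bGH polyadenylation signal. These elements are inherited from the parental lentiviral vector. In this version the T7 promoter allows in vitro transcription of the completed fusion, consistent with producing mRNA for expression in mammalian cells.
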