Addgene plasmid #50624: pCVL TAL(Nd154C63) T7 Age-Xho/Xba-Sal linkers
Purpose: (Empty Backbone) pTAL plasmid for cloning of megaTALs or other TAL-fusions and expression in mammalian cells. RVDs are cloned between Age-Xho sites and meganuclease/fusion is cloned between Xba-Sal sites.
Depositing lab: Andrew Scharenberg.
Backbone
  Vector backbone: pCVL TAL(Nd154C63) SFFV Age-Xho/Xba-Sal linkers
  Modifications to backbone: Cloned the T7 promoter in place of the sequence between the AscI and SbfI sites
  Vector type: mRNA production
  Promoter: T7
Growth in bacteria
  Bacterial resistance: Ampicillin, 100 μg/mL
  Growth temperature: 37°C
  Growth strain: DH5alpha
  Copy number: High Copy
Terms and licenses: Academic/Nonprofit Terms; Industry Terms: Not Available to Industry
How to cite: pCVL TAL(Nd154C63) T7 Age-Xho/Xba-Sal linkers was a gift from Andrew Scharenberg (Addgene plasmid # 50624 ; http://n2t.net/addgene:50624 ; RRID:Addgene_50624)
