>Addgene plasmid #50624 | pCVL TAL(Nd154C63) T7 Age-Xho/Xba-Sal linkers | addgene partial sequence | sequence record 77729 | WPRE-R 5'-CATAGCGTAAAAGGAGCAACA-3'
CAGTCAATCTTTCACAAATTTTGTAATCCAGAGGTTGATTAACAGGAACAGAGCGTAAATAACGGGAAAG
TTTCTTAACATGTTTGTCTTGTGGCAATACACCTGAACTAGTAATTACATATCCCTAAAAATGTAAATGA
TTGCCCCACCATTTTGTTCTATTAACATTTAAATGTATACCCAAATCAAGAAAAACAGAACAAATATGGG
TATAAATGGCGGTAAGATGCTCGGTCGACGAGACGTCAGATCACTACGTCTCATCTAGATATCGCAACGC
GATGGGACGTGCGTTCGCCAATACGGCGATTGACTCTTCTGATCAATTCCGGCGCGTGCGGCAATCCCTT
TTTCACTGCATCCATGGCAGGACGTCCGCCGAGGCAGGCCAAGGCGACGAGGTGGTCGTTGGTCAACGCG
GCCAACGCCGGATCAGGCCGGCTCAGCTGGGCCACAATGCTCTCGAGGTCAGTCAGCTAGCATGCACCGG
TCAGTGCATTGCGCGATGCATGCACTGCCTCCATTGCGGTCACGCCGCCACGTTTTGCAATCTTCACAAG
TTGGCCTGTGTCCAACTGTAACGGCGGACCTCTCAACTCCCCCGCATCCGTGAGCAAGGCCTCCAGGGCG
CGTGCGCCGGACCACTGTTTGCCGACGCCAACGATGTCTTCGTGTGTCGCCTCTGGCAACGCCGTGATTA
TGTGCTGATACGTGACAGCGACGGTCCCTAACGCTGCCGGGTGTTGGCTGAGCGCAACGATGTGCGCGTG
TGTAAACCCATGGCCCACCAGTGCCTCGTGGTGCTGCGCCACTGTCGAACGCACCTTCGGTTTGATCTTC
TCTTGCTGCTGCTGACTGTAGCCGAGCGTGCGTAGATCCACGACTTTGCGTTTCTTCTTAGGTGGCGCAT
AATCTGGGACATCATATGGATACCTGCAGGATCCCATGGTGGCGGCCCCTATAGTGAGTCGTATTAGGCG
CGCCGAGTGAGGGGTTGT
