>Addgene plasmid #50624 | pCVL TAL(Nd154C63) T7 Age-Xho/Xba-Sal linkers | addgene partial sequence | sequence record 77731 | SFFVpro-F 5'-CTTCTGCTTCCCGAGCTCTA-3'
CCCCTCACTCGGCGCGCCTAATACGACTCACTATAGGGGCCGCCACCATGGGATCCTGCAGGTATCCATA
TGATGTCCCAGATTATGCGCCACCTAAGAAGAAACGCAAAGTCGTGGATCTACGCACGCTCGGCTACAGT
CAGCAGCAGCAAGAGAAGATCAAACCGAAGGTGCGTTCGACAGTGGCGCAGCACCACGAGGCACTGGTGG
GCCATGGGTTTACACACGCGCACATCGTTGCGCTCAGCCAACACCCGGCAGCGTTAGGGACCGTCGCTGT
CACGTATCAGCACATAATCACGGCGTTGCCAGAGGCGACACACGAAGACATCGTTGGCGTCGGCAAACAG
TGGTCCGGCGCACGCGCCCTGGAGGCCTTGCTCACGGATGCGGGGGAGTTGAGAGGTCCGCCGTTACAGT
TGGACACAGGCCAACTTGTGAAGATTGCAAAACGTGGCGGCGTGACCGCAATGGAGGCAGTGCATGCATC
GCGCAATGCACTGACCGGTGCATGCTAGCTGACTGACCTCGAGAGCATTGTGGCCCAGCTGAGCCGGCCT
GATCCGGCGTTGGCCGCGTTGACCAACGACCACCTCGTCGCCTTGGCCTGCCTCGGCGGACGTCCTGCCA
TGGATGCAGTGAAAAAGGGATTGCCGCACGCGCCGGAATTGATCAGAAGAGTCAATCGCCGTATTGGCGA
ACGCACGTCCCATCGCGTTGCGATATCTAGATGAGACGTAGTGATCTGACGTCTCGTCGACCGAGCATCT
TACCGCCATTTATACCCATATTTGTTCTGTTTTTCTTGATTTGGGTATACATTTAAATGTTAATAGAACA
AAATGGTGGGGCAATCATTTACATTTTTAGGGATATGTAATTACTAGTTCAGGTGTATTGCCACAAGACA
AACATGTTAAGAAACTTTCCCGTTATTTACGCTCTGTTCCTGTTAATCAACCTCTGGATTACAAAATTTG
TGAAAGATTGACTGA
